>Addgene plasmid #158203 | CMV-10xPP7-Qb model based | addgene full sequence | sequence record 311815 | Addgene NGS Result
AATAAAATATCTTTATTTTCATTACATCTGTGTGTTGGTTTTTTGTGTGAATCGATAGTACTAACATACG
CTCTCCATCAAAACAAAACGAAACAAAACAAACTAGCAAAATAGGCTGTCCCCAGTGCAAGTGCAGGTGC
CAGAACATTTCTCTGGTACCTAGTTATTAATAGTAATCAATTACGGGGTCATTAGTTCATAGCCCATATA
TGGAGTTCCGCGTTACATAACTTACGGTAAATGGCCCGCCTGGCTGACCGCCCAACGACCCCCGCCCATT
GACGTCAATAATGACGTATGTTCCCATAGTAACGCCAATAGGGACTTTCCATTGACGTCAATGGGTGGAG
TATTTACGGTAAACTGCCCACTTGGCAGTACATCAAGTGTATCATATGCCAAGTACGCCCCCTATTGACG
TCAATGACGGTAAATGGCCCGCCTGGCATTATGCCCAGTACATGACCTTATGGGACTTTCCTACTTGGCA
GTACATCTACGTATTAGTCATCGCTATTACCATGGTGATGCGGTTTTGGCAGTACATCAATGGGCGTGGA
TAGCGGTTTGACTCACGGGGATTTCCAAGTCTCCACCCCATTGACGTCAATGGGAGTTTGTTTTGGCACC
AAAATCAACGGGACTTTCCAAAATGTCGTAACAACTCCGCCCCATTGACGCAAATGGGCGGTAGGCGTGT
ACGGTGGGAGGTCTATATAAGCAGAGCTGGTTTATGAACCGTCAGATCCGAGCTCCTATCTAGCGTCGCG
TTGACGAATTCTACGATGCAACCTAAGACATCCCGGCCAGGACGTGACGTTTCTGCTGTTGTCTCCGACA
TCCCGCTGCGAGTTAGTACTTGCAGTCTAAAACATCCCGCTTAGGAAAGCGGTGAATGGCTGTCTTCTAC
ATCCGGCGCAAGCGTTGCATACTGCGAAGCCTGATGATGCTCACTTCTACATCCCGACAGACAGGAATTG
GAGACCCAATCCATACGCTGTCTACTACATCCCATGTTCTCGGCTTCAAGGCGACGGCTGTTTCATGCTT
ACTCAGACATCGTCGTCACGACCAGCAGGCGAAGCTGTCTAATACATCATACATGGGTAAAAACAAGTGG
GCCCGACCGGTAAGGTAGCATTGTCTCGATGATGTCTAAGTCATCTCCGTCACGACCAGCAGGCGATGCA
GTCTAAGCCATATCGTGTAAGAATTCCCCCTAAGCTTCCGCTTCGAGCAGACATGATAAGATACATTGAT
GAGTTTGGACAAACCACAACTAGAATGCAGTGAAAAAAATGCTTTATTTGTGAAATTTGTGATGCTATTG
CTTTATTTGTAACCATTATAAGCTGCAATAAACAAGTTAACAACAACAATTGCATTCATTTTATGTTTCA
GGTTCAGGGGGAGGTGTGGGAGGTTTTTTAAAGCAAGTAAAACCTCTACAAATGTGGTAAAATCGATAAG
GATCGAGTATGTCGACCGATGCCCTTGAGAGCCTTCAACCCAGTCAGCTCCTTCCGGTGGGCGCGGGGCA
TGACTATCGTCGCCGCACTTATGACTGTCTTCTTTATCATGCAACTCGTAGGACAGGTGCCGGCAGCGCT
CTTCCGCTTCCTCGCTCACTGACTCGCTGCGCTCGGTCGTTCGGCTGCGGCGAGCGGTATCAGCTCACTC
AAAGGCGGTAATACGGTTATCCACAGAATCAGGGGATAACGCAGGAAAGAACATGTGAGCAAAAGGCCAG
CAAAAGGCCAGGAACCGTAAAAAGGCCGCGTTGCTGGCGTTTTTCCATAGGCTCCGCCCCCCTGACGAGC
ATCACAAAAATCGACGCTCAAGTCAGAGGTGGCGAAACCCGACAGGACTATAAAGATACCAGGCGTTTCC
CCCTGGAAGCTCCCTCGTGCGCTCTCCTGTTCCGACCCTGCCGCTTACCGGATACCTGTCCGCCTTTCTC
CCTTCGGGAAGCGTGGCGCTTTCTCATAGCTCACGCTGTAGGTATCTCAGTTCGGTGTAGGTCGTTCGCT
CCAAGCTGGGCTGTGTGCACGAACCCCCCGTTCAGCCCGACCGCTGCGCCTTATCCGGTAACTATCGTCT
TGAGTCCAACCCGGTAAGACACGACTTATCGCCACTGGCAGCAGCCACTGGTAACAGGATTAGCAGAGCG
AGGTATGTAGGCGGTGCTACAGAGTTCTTGAAGTGGTGGCCTAACTACGGCTACACTAGAAGAACAGTAT
TTGGTATCTGCGCTCTGCTGAAGCCAGTTACCTTCGGAAAAAGAGTTGGTAGCTCTTGATCCGGCAAACA
AACCACCGCTGGTAGCGGTGGTTTTTTTGTTTGCAAGCAGCAGATTACGCGCAGAAAAAAAGGATCTCAA
GAAGATCCTTTGATCTTTTCTACGGGGTCTGACGCTCAGTGGAACGAAAACTCACGTTAAGGGATTTTGG
TCATGAGATTATCAAAAAGGATCTTCACCTAGATCCTTTTAAATTAAAAATGAAGTTTTAAATCAATCTA
AAGTATATATGAGTAAACTTGGTCTGACAGTTACCAATGCTTAATCAGTGAGGCACCTATCTCAGCGATC
TGTCTATTTCGTTCATCCATAGTTGCCTGACTCCCCGTCGTGTAGATAACTACGATACGGGAGGGCTTAC
CATCTGGCCCCAGTGCTGCAATGATACCGCGAGACCCACGCTCACCGGCTCCAGATTTATCAGCAATAAA
CCAGCCAGCCGGAAGGGCCGAGCGCAGAAGTGGTCCTGCAACTTTATCCGCCTCCATCCAGTCTATTAAT
TGTTGCCGGGAAGCTAGAGTAAGTAGTTCGCCAGTTAATAGTTTGCGCAACGTTGTTGCCATTGCTACAG
GCATCGTGGTGTCACGCTCGTCGTTTGGTATGGCTTCATTCAGCTCCGGTTCCCAACGATCAAGGCGAGT
TACATGATCCCCCATGTTGTGCAAAAAAGCGGTTAGCTCCTTCGGTCCTCCGATCGTTGTCAGAAGTAAG
TTGGCCGCAGTGTTATCACTCATGGTTATGGCAGCACTGCATAATTCTCTTACTGTCATGCCATCCGTAA
GATGCTTTTCTGTGACTGGTGAGTACTCAACCAAGTCATTCTGAGAATAGTGTATGCGGCGACCGAGTTG
CTCTTGCCCGGCGTCAATACGGGATAATACCGCGCCACATAGCAGAACTTTAAAAGTGCTCATCATTGGA
AAACGTTCTTCGGGGCGAAAACTCTCAAGGATCTTACCGCTGTTGAGATCCAGTTCGATGTAACCCACTC
GTGCACCCAACTGATCTTCAGCATCTTTTACTTTCACCAGCGTTTCTGGGTGAGCAAAAACAGGAAGGCA
AAATGCCGCAAAAAAGGGAATAAGGGCGACACGGAAATGTTGAATACTCATACTCTTCCTTTTTCAATAT
TATTGAAGCATTTATCAGGGTTATTGTCTCATGAGCGGATACATATTTGAATGTATTTAGAAAAATAAAC
AAATAGGGGTTCCGCGCACATTTCCCCGAAAAGTGCCACCTG
[124 nt withheld, positions 3543-3666]
C
[91 nt withheld, positions 3668-3758]
A
[49 nt withheld, positions 3760-3808]
CCTTTGACGTTGGAGTCCACGTTCTTT
[37 nt withheld, positions 3836-3872]
ACCCTATCTCGGTCTATTCTTTTGATTTATAAGGGATTTTGCCGATTTCGGCCTATTGGTTAAAAAATGA
GCTGATTTAACAAAAATTTAACGCGAATTTTAACAAAATATTAACGCTTACAATTTGCCATTCGCCATTC
AGGCTGCGCAACTGTTGGGAAGGGCGATCGGTGCGGGCCTCTTCGCTATTACGCCAGCCCAAGCTACCAT
GATAAGTAAGTAATATTAAGGTACGGGAGGTACTTGGAGCGGCCGC
Features (pLannotate 1.2.2; 12 found; start..end, strand, type, name):
      1..49      +  polyA_signal   poly(A) signal: synthetic polyadenylation signal
     63..154     +  misc_feature   pause site: RNA polymerase II transcriptional pause signal from the human α2 globin gene
    221..524     +  enhancer       CMV enhancer: human cytomegalovirus immediate early enhancer
    525..728     +  promoter       CMV promoter: human cytomegalovirus (CMV) immediate early promoter
   1247..1368    -  polyA_signal   SV40 poly(A) signal: SV40 polyadenylation signal
   1391..1459    -  CDS            large T antigen (fragment): large T antigen from SV40 (simian virus 40)
   1481..1612    +  CDS            TcR (fragment): tetracycline efflux protein; tet; confers resistance to tetracycline
   1792..2380    -  rep_origin     ori: high-copy-number ColE1/pMB1/pBR322/pUC origin of replication
   2551..3411    -  CDS            AmpR: β-lactamase; bla; confers resistance to ampicillin, carbenicillin, and related antibiotics
   3412..3516    -  promoter       AmpR promoter: bla
   3543..3971    +  rep_origin     f1 ori (sequence partly withheld): f1 bacteriophage origin of replication; arrow indicates direction of (+) strand synthesis
   4003..4070    -  CDS            lacZα (fragment): LacZα fragment of β-galactosidase; lacZ fragment
