[The description below was written by a language model from this plasmid's Addgene catalogue record and pLannotate feature annotations shown in this document.]
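Description:
CMV-10xPP7-Qb model based is a small mammalian expression and synthetic-biology plasmid (about 4.1 kb in the sequenced record) built on a CMV-SV40 backbone. It is propagated in E. coli at high copy from a ColE1/pUC-type origin and selected with ampicillin through a β-lactamase gene driven by its own bla promoter. An f1 origin is also present. The short fragments annotated as tetracycline resistance, lacZα and SV40 large T antigen appear to be backbone remnants rather than functional genes.

The payload is a fully synthetic cassette of ten different RNA hairpin binding sites, each predicted by a machine-learning model to bind both the PP7 and Qβ bacteriophage coat proteins with high affinity. It was cloned into an EcoRI site that is retained on both sides. The cassette itself is not annotated in the feature table, but it presumably lies in the unannotated interval between the human CMV immediate-early enhancer/promoter and the downstream SV40 polyadenylation signal. The SV40 signal is annotated on the opposite strand, so its role in terminating the cassette transcript cannot be confirmed from the table. Upstream of the CMV enhancer, a synthetic poly(A) signal and an RNA polymerase II pause site from the human α2-globin gene serve to block read-through transcription from the backbone.

Because the ten sites differ in sequence, the design avoids the repetitiveness of conventional hairpin arrays, which complicates their synthesis and stability. In mammalian cells the transcript would provide a multivalent scaffold for PP7 or Qβ coat-protein fusions, as in RNA tagging or imaging, although the record does not describe a specific application or any co-expressed reporter.
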