Addgene plasmid #158203: CMV-10xPP7-Qb model based
Purpose: Cassette of 10 different binding sites with high affinity to both PP7 and Qb phage coats protein, as computed by the ML model.
Depositing lab: Roee Amit. Depositing organization: Technion Research and Development Foundation. Publication: Overcoming the design, build, test bottleneck for synthesis of nonrepetitive protein-RNA cassettes. Katz N, Tripto E, Granik N, Goldberg S, Atar O, Yakhini Z, Orenstein Y, Amit R. Nat Commun. 2021 Mar 11;12(1):1576. doi: 10.1038/s41467-021-21578-6. PubMed 33707432.
Backbone
  Vector backbone: CMV-SV40
  Backbone size w/o insert (bp): 3800
  Vector type: Mammalian Expression, Synthetic Biology
Growth in bacteria
  Bacterial resistance: Ampicillin, 100 μg/mL
  Growth temperature: 37°C
  Growth strain: DH5alpha
  Copy number: High Copy
Gene/Insert
  Gene/Insert name: 10 binding sites with high affinity to PP7 and QB coat proteins based on the machine-learning model
  Species: Synthetic
  Promoter: CMV
  Cloning method: Restriction Enzyme; 5′ cloning site EcoRI (not destroyed); 3′ cloning site EcoRI (not destroyed)
  Sequencing primers: 5′ GGCACCAAAATCAACGGGACTTTCCAAAATG
Terms and licenses: Academic/Nonprofit Terms; Industry Terms: Not Available to Industry
How to cite: CMV-10xPP7-Qb model based was a gift from Roee Amit (Addgene plasmid # 158203 ; http://n2t.net/addgene:158203 ; RRID:Addgene_158203)
