>Addgene plasmid #158203 | CMV-10xPP7-Qb model based | depositor partial sequence | sequence record 305962 | CMV-10xPP7-Qb model based sequence 3680 bps
GCCGCTTCGAGCAGACATGATAAGATACATTGATGAGTTTGGACAAACCACAACTAGAATGCAGTGAAAA
AAATGCTTTATTTGTGAAATTTGTGATGCTATTGCTTTATTTGTAACCATTATAAGCTGCAATAAACAAG
TTAACAACAACAATTGCATTCATTTTATGTTTCAGGTTCAGGGGGAGGTGTGGGAGGTTTTTTAAAGCAA
GTAAAACCTCTACAAATGTGGTAAAATCGATAAGGATCGAGTATGTCGACCGATGCCCTTGAGAGCCTTC
AACCCAGTCAGCTCCTTCCGGTGGGCGCGGGGCATGACTATCGTCGCCGCACTTATGACTGTCTTCTTTA
TCATGCAACTCGTAGGACAGGTGCCGGCAGCGCTCTTCCGCTTCCTCGCTCACTGACTCGCTGCGCTCGG
TCGTTCGGCTGCGGCGAGCGGTATCAGCTCACTCAAAGGCGGTAATACGGTTATCCACAGAATCAGGGGA
TAACGCAGGAAAGAACATGTGAGCAAAAGGCCAGCAAAAGGCCAGGAACCGTAAAAAGGCCGCGTTGCTG
GCGTTTTTCCATAGGCTCCGCCCCCCTGACGAGCATCACAAAAATCGACGCTCAAGTCAGAGGTGGCGAA
ACCCGACAGGACTATAAAGATACCAGGCGTTTCCCCCTGGAAGCTCCCTCGTGCGCTCTCCTGTTCCGAC
CCTGCCGCTTACCGGATACCTGTCCGCCTTTCTCCCTTCGGGAAGCGTGGCGCTTTCTCAATGCTCACGC
TGTAGGTATCTCAGTTCGGTGTAGGTCGTTCGCTCCAAGCTGGGCTGTGTGCACGAACCCCCCGTTCAGC
CCGACCGCTGCGCCTTATCCGGTAACTATCGTCTTGAGTCCAACCCGGTAAGACACGACTTATCGCCACT
GGCAGCAGCCACTGGTAACAGGATTAGCAGAGCGAGGTATGTAGGCGGTGCTACAGAGTTCTTGAAGTGG
TGGCCTAACTACGGCTACACTAGAAGGACAGTATTTGGTATCTGCGCTCTGCTGAAGCCAGTTACCTTCG
GAAAAAGAGTTGGTAGCTCTTGATCCGGCAAACAAACCACCGCTGGTAGCGGTGGTTTTTTTGTTTGCAA
GCAGCAGATTACGCGCAGAAAAAAAGGATCTCAAGAAGATCCTTTGATCTTTTCTACGGGGTCTGACGCT
CAGTGGAACGAAAACTCACGTTAAGGGATTTTGGTCATGAGATTATCAAAAAGGATCTTCACCTAGATCC
TTTTAAATTAAAAATGAAGTTTTAAATCAATCTAAAGTATATATGAGTAAACTTGGTCTGACAGTTACCA
ATGCTTAATCAGTGAGGCACCTATCTCAGCGATCTGTCTATTTCGTTCATCCATAGTTGCCTGACTCCCC
GTCGTGTAGATAACTACGATACGGGAGGGCTTACCATCTGGCCCCAGTGCTGCAATGATACCGCGAGACC
CACGCTCACCGGCTCCAGATTTATCAGCAATAAACCAGCCAGCCGGAAGGGCCGAGCGCAGAAGTGGTCC
TGCAACTTTATCCGCCTCCATCCAGTCTATTAATTGTTGCCGGGAAGCTAGAGTAAGTAGTTCGCCAGTT
AATAGTTTGCGCAACGTTGTTGCCATTGCTACAGGCATCGTGGTGTCACGCTCGTCGTTTGGTATGGCTT
CATTCAGCTCCGGTTCCCAACGATCAAGGCGAGTTACATGATCCCCCATGTTGTGCAAAAAAGCGGTTAG
CTCCTTCGGTCCTCCGATCGTTGTCAGAAGTAAGTTGGCCGCAGTGTTATCACTCATGGTTATGGCAGCA
CTGCATAATTCTCTTACTGTCATGCCATCCGTAAGATGCTTTTCTGTGACTGGTGAGTACTCAACCAAGT
CATTCTGAGAATAGTGTATGCGGCGACCGAGTTGCTCTTGCCCGGCGTCAATACGGGATAATACCGCGCC
ACATAGCAGAACTTTAAAAGTGCTCATCATTGGAAAACGTTCTTCGGGGCGAAAACTCTCAAGGATCTTA
CCGCTGTTGAGATCCAGTTCGATGTAACCCACTCGTGCACCCAACTGATCTTCAGCATCTTTTACTTTCA
CCAGCGTTTCTGGGTGAGCAAAAACAGGAAGGCAAAATGCCGCAAAAAAGGGAATAAGGGCGACACGGAA
ATGTTGAATACTCATACTCTTCCTTTTTCAATATTATTGAAGCATTTATCAGGGTTATTGTCTCATGAGC
GGATACATATTTGAATGTATTTAGAAAAATAAACAAATAGGGGTTCCGCGCACATTTCCCCGAAAAGTGC
CACCTG
[124 nt withheld, positions 2317-2440]
C
[91 nt withheld, positions 2442-2532]
A
[49 nt withheld, positions 2534-2582]
CCTTTGACGTTGGAGTCCACGTTCTTT
[37 nt withheld, positions 2610-2646]
ACCCTATCTCGGTCTATTCTTTTGATTTATAAGGGATTTTGCCGATTTCGGCCTATTGGTTAAAAAATGA
GCTGATTTAACAAAAATTTAACGCGAATTTTAACAAAATATTAACGTTTACAATTTCCCATTCGCCATTC
AGGCTGCGCAACTGTTGGGAAGGGCGATCGGTGCGGGCCTCTTCGCTATTACGCCAGCCCAAGCTACCAT
GATAAGTAAGTAATATTAAGGTACGGGAGGTACTTGGAGCGGCCGCAATAAAATATCTTTATTTTCATTA
CATCTGTGTGTTGGTTTTTTGTGTGAATCGATAGTACTAACATACGCTCTCCATCAAAACAAAACGAAAC
AAAACAAACTAGCAAAATAGGCTGTCCCCAGTGCAAGTGCAGGTGCCAGAACATTTCTCTGGTACCTAGT
TATTAATAGTAATCAATTACGGGGTCATTAGTTCATAGCCCATATATGGAGTTCCGCGTTACATAACTTA
CGGTAAATGGCCCGCCTGGCTGACCGCCCAACGACCCCCGCCCATTGACGTCAATAATGACGTATGTTCC
CATAGTAACGCCAATAGGGACTTTCCATTGACGTCAATGGGTGGAGTATTTACGGTAAACTGCCCACTTG
GCAGTACATCAAGTGTATCATATGCCAAGTACGCCCCCTATTGACGTCAATGACGGTAAATGGCCCGCCT
GGCATTATGCCCAGTACATGACCTTATGGGACTTTCCTACTTGGCAGTACATCTACGTATTAGTCATCGC
TATTACCATGGTGATGCGGTTTTGGCAGTACATCAATGGGCGTGGATAGCGGTTTGACTCACGGGGATTT
CCAAGTCTCCACCCCATTGACGTCAATGGGAGTTTGTTTTGGCACCAAAATCAACGGGACTTTCCAAAAT
GTCGTAACAACTCCGCCCCATTGACGCAAATGGGCGGTAGGCGTGTACGGTGGGAGGTCTATATAAGCAG
AGCTGGTTTATGAACCGTCAGATCCGAGCTCCTATCTAGCGTCGCGTTGACCAT
