>Addgene plasmid #158203 | CMV-10xPP7-Qb model based | depositor partial sequence | sequence record 305963 | CMV-10xPP7-Qb model based sequence 1437 bps
CGGTACACTCCGCCCATTTGACGCAATGGGCGGTAGGCGTGTACGGTGGGAGGTCCTATATAAGCAGAGC
TGGTTTATGAACCGTCAGATCCGAGCTCCTATCTAGCGTCGCGTTGACGAATTCTACGATGCAACCTAAG
ACATCCCGGCCAGGACGTGACGTTTCTGCTGTTGTCTCCGACATCCCGCTGCGAGTTAGTACTTGCAGTC
TAAAACATCCCGCTTAGGAAAGCGGTGAATGGCTGTCTTCTACATCCGGCGCAAGCGTTGCATACTGCGA
AGCCTGATGATGCTCACTTCTACATCCCGACAGACAGGAATTGGAGACCCAATCCATACGCTGTCTACTA
CATCCCATGTTCTCGGCTTCAAGGCGACGGCTGTTTCATGCTTACTCAGACATCGTCGTCACGACCAGCA
GGCGAAGCTGTCTAATACATCATACATGGGTAAAAACAAGTGGGCCCGACCGGTAAGGTAGCATTGTCTC
GATGATGTCTAAGTCATCTCCGTCACGACCAGCAGGCGATGCAGTCTAAGCCATATCGTGTAAGAATTCC
CCCTAAGCTTCCGCTTCGAGCAGACATGATAAGATACATTGATGAGTTTGGACAAACCACAACTAGAATG
CAGTGAAAAAAATGCTTTATTTGTGAAATTTGTGATGCTATTGCTTTATTTGTAACCATTATAAGCTGCA
ATAAACAAGTTAACAACAACAATTGCATTCATTTTATGTTTCAGGTTCAGGGGGAGGTGTGGGGGAAAGG
TTTTTTTAAAGCAAGTAAAACCTCTACAAATGTGGTAAAATCGATAAGGATTGAGTATGTCGACCGATGC
CCTTGAGAGCCTTCAACCCAGTCAGCTCCTTCCGGTGGGCGCGGGGCATGACTATCGTCGCCGCACTTAT
GACTGTCTTCTTTATCATGCAACTCGTAGGACAGGTGCCGGCAGCGCTCTTCCGCTTCCTCGCTCACTGA
CTCGCTGCGCTCGGTCGTTCGGCTGCGGCGAGCGGTATCAGCTCACTCAAAGGCGGTAATACGGTTATCC
ACAGAATCAGGGGATAACGCAGGAAAGAACATGGTGAGCAAAAGGCCAGCAAAAGGCCAGGAACCGTAAA
AAGGCCGCGTTGCTGGCGTTTTTCCATAGGCTCCGCCCCCCTGACGAGCATCACAAAAATCGACGCTCAA
TTCAAAGGTGGCGAAACCCCGACAGGAATATTAAGGATACCAGGCCTTTCCCCCCGGAAACCTCCCTCGG
GGGCTCTCCTGTTTCCAACCCTGCCCTTTACGGAAAACTTTTCGCCTTTTCCCCTTTGGGAAAGGGGGGG
GCTTTTTCCCAACCCCACCCGTGGAGGTTTTTCCATTTTGGGGGGAGGTGCTTTCCCCCCCCACGAGGGG
GGGTTGGGGAAAAAAACCCCCCTTTAACCGCAAAGGG
