>Addgene plasmid #158203 | CMV-10xPP7-Qb model based | depositor partial sequence | sequence record 305964 | Cassette of binding sites
AATTCTACGATGCAACCTAAGACATCCCGGCCAGGACGTGACGTTTCTGCTGTTGTCTCCGACATCCCGC
TGCGAGTTAGTACTTGCAGTCTAAAACATCCCGCTTAGGAAAGCGGTGAATGGCTGTCTTCTACATCCGG
CGCAAGCGTTGCATACTGCGAAGCCTGATGATGCTCACTTCTACATCCCGACAGACAGGAATTGGAGACC
CAATCCATACGCTGTCTACTACATCCCATGTTCTCGGCTTCAAGGCGACGGCTGTTTCATGCTTACTCAG
ACATCGTCGTCACGACCAGCAGGCGAAGCTGTCTAATACATCATACATGGGTAAAAACAAGTGGGCCCGA
CCGGTAAGGTAGCATTGTCTCGATGATGTCTAAGTCATCTCCGTCACGACCAGCAGGCGATGCAGTCTAA
GCCATATCGTGTAAG
